>Addgene plasmid #116250 | pHAGE-EGFR-G588S | addgene full sequence | sequence record 250529 | Addgene NGS Result
CAACCCCGAGGGGACCCGACAGGCCCGAAGGAATAGAAGAAGAAGGTGGAGAGAGAGACAGAGACAGATC
CATTCGATTAGTGAACGGATCTCGACGGTATCGCCGAATTCACAAATGGCAGTATTCATCCACAATTTTA
AAAGAAAAGGGGGGATTGGGGGGTACAGTGCAGGGGAAAGAATAGTAGACATAATAGCAACAGACATACA
AACTAAAGAATTACAAAAACAAATTACAAAAATTCAAAATTTTCGGGTTTATTACAGGGACAGCAGAGAT
CCAGTTTGGACTAGTCGTGAGGCTCCGGTGCCCGTCAGTGGGCAGAGCGCACATCGCCCACAGTCCCCGA
GAAGTTGGGGGGAGGGGTCGGCAATTGAACCGGTGCCTAGAGAAGGTGGCGCGGGGTAAACTGGGAAAGT
GATGTCGTGTACTGGCTCCGCCTTTTTCCCGAGGGTGGGGGAGAACCGTATATAAGTGCAGTAGTCGCCG
TGAACGTTCTTTTTCGCAACGGGTTTGCCGCCAGAACACAGGTAAGTGCCGTGTGTGGTTCCCGCGGGCC
TGGCCTCTTTACGGGTTATGGCCCTTGCGTGCCTTGAATTACTTCCACCTGGCTGCAGTACGTGATTCTT
GATCCCGAGCTTCGGGTTGGAAGTGGGTGGGAGAGTTCGAGGCCTTGCGCTTAAGGAGCCCCTTCGCCTC
GTGCTTGAGTTGAGGCCTGGCCTGGGCGCTGGGGCCGCCGCGTGCGAATCTGGTGGCACCTTCGCGCCTG
TCTCGCTGCTTTCGATAAGTCTCTAGCCATTTAAAATTTTTGATGACCTGCTGCGACGCTTTTTTTCTGG
CAAGATAGTCTTGTAAATGCGGGCCAAGATCTGCACACTGGTATTTCGGTTTTTGGGGCCGCGGGCGGCG
ACGGGGCCCGTGCGTCCCAGCGCACATGTTCGGCGAGGCGGGGCCTGCGAGCGCGGCCACCGAGAATCGG
ACGGGGGTAGTCTCAAGCTGGCCGGCCTGCTCTGGTGCCTGGCCTCGCGCCGCCGTGTATCGCCCCGCCC
TGGGCGGCAAGGCTGGCCCGGTCGGCACCAGTTGCGTGAGCGGAAAGATGGCCGCTTCCCGGCCCTGCTG
CAGGGAGCTCAAAATGGAGGACGCGGCGCTCGGGAGAGCGGGCGGGTGAGTCACCCACACAAAGGAAAAG
GGCCTTTCCGTCCTCAGCCGTCGCTTCATGTGACTCCACGGAGTACCGGGCGCCGTCCAGGCACCTCGAT
TAGTTCTCGAGCTTTTGGAGTACGTCGTCTTTAGGTTGGGGGGAGGGGTTTTATGCGATGGAGTTTCCCC
ACACTGAGTGGGTGGAGACTGAAGTTAGGCCAGCTTGGCACTTGATGTAATTCTCCTTGGAATTTGCCCT
TTTTGAGTTTGGATCTTGGTTCATTCTCAAGCCTCAGACAGTGGTTCAAAGTTTTTTTCTTCCATTTCAG
GTGTCGTGAAGCGGCCCTGCAGATATCAACAAGTTTGTACAAAAAAGCAGGCACCATGCGACCCTCCGGG
ACGGCCGGGGCAGCGCTCCTGGCGCTGCTGGCTGCGCTCTGCCCGGCGAGTCGGGCTCTGGAGGAAAAGA
AAGTTTGCCAAGGCACGAGTAACAAGCTCACGCAGTTGGGCACTTTTGAAGATCATTTTCTCAGCCTCCA
GAGGATGTTCAATAACTGTGAGGTGGTCCTTGGGAATTTGGAAATTACCTATGTGCAGAGGAATTATGAT
CTTTCCTTCTTAAAGACCATCCAGGAGGTGGCTGGTTATGTCCTCATTGCCCTCAACACAGTGGAGCGAA
TTCCTTTGGAAAACCTGCAGATCATCAGAGGAAATATGTACTACGAAAATTCCTATGCCTTAGCAGTCTT
ATCTAACTATGATGCAAATAAAACCGGACTGAAGGAGCTGCCCATGAGAAATTTACAGGAAATCCTGCAT
GGCGCCGTGCGGTTCAGCAACAACCCTGCCCTGTGCAACGTGGAGAGCATCCAGTGGCGGGACATAGTCA
GCAGTGACTTTCTCAGCAACATGTCGATGGACTTCCAGAACCACCTGGGCAGCTGCCAAAAGTGTGATCC
AAGCTGTCCCAATGGGAGCTGCTGGGGTGCAGGAGAGGAGAACTGCCAGAAACTGACCAAAATCATCTGT
GCCCAGCAGTGCTCCGGGCGCTGCCGTGGCAAGTCCCCCAGTGACTGCTGCCACAACCAGTGTGCTGCAG
GCTGCACAGGCCCCCGGGAGAGCGACTGCCTGGTCTGCCGCAAATTCCGAGACGAAGCCACGTGCAAGGA
CACCTGCCCCCCACTCATGCTCTACAACCCCACCACGTACCAGATGGATGTGAACCCCGAGGGCAAATAC
AGCTTTGGTGCCACCTGCGTGAAGAAGTGTCCCCGTAATTATGTGGTGACAGATCACGGCTCGTGCGTCC
GAGCCTGTGGGGCCGACAGCTATGAGATGGAGGAAGACGGCGTCCGCAAGTGTAAGAAGTGCGAAGGGCC
TTGCCGCAAAGTGTGTAACGGAATAGGTATTGGTGAATTTAAAGACTCACTCTCCATAAATGCTACGAAT
ATTAAACACTTCAAAAACTGCACCTCCATCAGTGGCGATCTCCACATCCTGCCGGTGGCATTTAGGGGTG
ACTCCTTCACACATACTCCTCCTCTGGATCCACAGGAACTGGATATTCTGAAAACCGTAAAGGAAATCAC
AGGGTTTTTGCTGATTCAGGCTTGGCCTGAAAACAGGACGGACCTCCATGCCTTTGAGAACCTAGAAATC
ATACGCGGCAGGACCAAGCAACATGGTCAGTTTTCTCTTGCAGTCGTCAGCCTGAACATAACATCCTTGG
GATTACGCTCCCTCAAGGAGATAAGTGATGGAGATGTGATAATTTCAGGAAACAAAAATTTGTGCTATGC
AAATACAATAAACTGGAAAAAACTGTTTGGGACCTCCGGTCAGAAAACCAAAATTATAAGCAACAGAGGT
GAAAACAGCTGCAAGGCCACAGGCCAGGTCTGCCATGCCTTGTGCTCCCCCGAGGGCTGCTGGGGCCCGG
AGCCCAGGGACTGCGTCTCTTGCCGGAATGTCAGCCGAGGCAGGGAATGCGTGGACAAGTGCAACCTTCT
GGAGGGTGAGCCAAGGGAGTTTGTGGAGAACTCTGAGTGCATACAGTGCCACCCAGAGTGCCTGCCTCAG
GCCATGAACATCACCTGCACAGGACGGGGACCAGACAACTGTATCCAGTGTGCCCACTACATTGACAGCC
CCCACTGCGTCAAGACCTGCCCGGCAGGAGTCATGGGAGAAAACAACACCCTGGTCTGGAAGTACGCAGA
CGCCGGCCATGTGTGCCACCTGTGCCATCCAAACTGCACCTACGGATGCACTGGGCCAGGTCTTGAAGGC
TGTCCAACGAATGGGCCTAAGATCCCGTCCATCGCCACTGGGATGGTGGGGGCCCTCCTCTTGCTGCTGG
TGGTGGCCCTGGGGATCGGCCTCTTCATGCGAAGGCGCCACATCGTTCGGAAGCGCACGCTGCGGAGGCT
GCTGCAGGAGAGGGAGCTTGTGGAGCCTCTTACACCCAGT
[981 nt withheld, positions 3611-4591]
TTCTTCAGCAGCCCCTCCACGTCACGGACTCCCCTCCTGAGCTCTCTGAGTGCAACCAGCAACAATTCCA
CCGTGGCTTGCATTGATAGAAATGGGCTGCAAAGCTGTCCCATCAAGGAAGACAGCTTCTTGCAGCGATA
CAGCTCAGACCCCACAGGCGCCTTGACTGAGGACAGCATAGACGACACCTTCCTCCCAGTGCCTGAATAC
ATAAACCAGTCCGTTCCCAAAAGGCCCGCTGGCTCTGTGCAGAATCCTGTCTATCACAATCAGCCTCTGA
ACCCCGCGCCCAGCAGAGACCCACACTACCAGGACCCCCACAGCACTGCAGTGGGCAACCCCGAGTATCT
CAACACTGTCCAGCCCACCTGTGTCAACAGCACATTCGACAGCCCTGCCCACTGGGCCCAGAAAGGCAGC
CACCAAATTAGCCTGGACAACCCTGACTACCAGCAGGACTTCTTTCCCAAGGAAGCCAAGCCAAATGGCA
TCTTTAAGGGCTCCACAGCTGAAAATGCAGAATACCTAAGGGTCGCGCCACAAAGCAGTGAATTTATTGG
AGCATAGAACCCAGCTTTCTTGTACAAAGTGGTTGATATCCAGCACAGTGGCGGCCGCTCGAGTCTAGAG
GGCCCGCGGTTCGAAGGTAAGCCTATCCCTAACCCTCTCCTCGGTCTCGATTCTACGCGTACCGGTTAGT
AATGAGATCCCTCCCCCCCCCCTAACGTTACTGGCCGAAGCCGCTTGGAATAAGGCCGGTGTGCGTTTGT
CTATATGTTATTTTCCACCATATTGCCGTCTTTTGGCAATGTGAGGGCCCGGAAACCTGGCCCTGTCTTC
TTGACGAGCATTCCTAGGGGTCTTTCCCCTCTCGCCAAAGGAATGCAAGGTCTGTTGAATGTCGTGAAGG
AAGCAGTTCCTCTGGAAGCTTCTTGAAGACAAACAACGTCTGTAGCGACCCTTTGCAGGCAGCGGAACCC
CCCACCTGGCGACAGGTGCCTCTGCGGCCAAAAGCCACGTGTATAAGATACACCTGCAAAGGCGGCACAA
CCCCAGTGCCACGTTGTGAGTTGGATAGTTGTGGAAAGAGTCAAATGGCTCTCCTCAAGCGTATTCAACA
AGGGGCTGAAGGATGCCCAGAAGGTACCCCATTGTATGGGATCTGATCTGGGGCCTCGGTGCACATGCTT
TACATGTGTTTAGTCGAGGTTAAAAAAACGTCTAGGCCCCCCGAACCACGGGGACGTGGTTTTCCTTTGA
AAAACACGATGATAATATGGCCACACATATGGTGAGCAAGGGCGAGGAGCTGTTCACCGGGGTGGTGCCC
ATCCTGGTCGAGCTGGACGGCGACGTAAACGGCCACAAGTTCAGCGTGTCCGGCGAGGGCGAGGGCGATG
CCACCTACGGCAAGCTGACCCTGAAGTTCATCTGCACCACCGGCAAGCTGCCCGTGCCCTGGCCCACCCT
CGTGACCACCCTGACCTACGGCGTGCAGTGCTTCAGCCGCTACCCCGACCACATGAAGCAGCACGACTTC
TTCAAGTCCGCCATGCCCGAAGGCTACGTCCAGGAGCGCACCATCTTCTTCAAGGACGACGGCAACTACA
AGACCCGCGCCGAGGTGAAGTTCGAGGGCGACACCCTGGTGAACCGCATCGAGCTGAAGGGCATCGACTT
CAAGGAGGACGGCAACATCCTGGGGCACAAGCTGGAGTACAACTACAACAGCCACAACGTCTATATCATG
GCCGACAAGCAGAAGAACGGCATCAAGGTGAACTTCAAGATCCGCCACAACATCGAGGACGGCAGCGTGC
AGCTCGCCGACCACTACCAGCAGAACACCCCCATCGGCGACGGCCCCGTGCTGCTGCCCGACAACCACTA
CCTGAGCACCCAGTCCGCCCTGAGCAAAGACCCCAACGAGAAGCGCGATCACATGGTCCTGCTGGAGTTC
GTGACCGCCGCCGGGATCACTCTCGGCATGGACGAGCTGTACAAGTAAATCGATAGATCCTAATCAACCT
CTGGATTACAAAATTTGTGAAAGATTGACTGGTATTCTTAACTATGTTGCTCCTTTTACGCTATGTGGAT
ACGCTGCTTTAATGCCTTTGTATCATGCTATTGCTTCCCGTATGGCTTTCATTTTCTCCTCCTTGTATAA
ATCCTGGTTGCTGTCTCTTTATGAGGAGTTGTGGCCCGTTGTCAGGCAACGTGGCGTGGTGTGCACTGTG
TTTGCTGACGCAACCCCCACTGGTTGGGGCATTGCCACCACCTGTCAGCTCCTTTCCGGGACTTTCGCTT
TCCCCCTCCCTATTGCCACGGCGGAACTCATCGCCGCCTGCCTTGCCCGCTGCTGGACAGGGGCTCGGCT
GTTGGGCACTGACAATTCCGTGGTGTTGTCGGGGAAATCATCGTCCTTTCCTTGGCTGCTCGCCTGTGTT
GCCACCTGGATTCTGCGCGGGACGTCCTTCTGCTACGTCCCTTCGGCCCTCAATCCAGCGGACCTTCCTT
CCCGCGGCCTGCTGCCGGCTCTGCGGCCTCTTCCGCGTCTTCGCCTTCGCCCTCAGACGAGTCGGATCTC
CCTTTGGGCCGCCTCCCCGCCTGAGATCCTTTAAGACCAATGACTTACAAGGCAGCTGTAGATCTTAGCC
ACTTTTTAAAAGAAAAGGGGGGACTGGAAGGGCTAATTCACTCCCAACGAAGACAAGATCTGCTTTTTGC
TTGTACTGGGTCTCTCTGGTTAGACCAGATCTGAGCCTGGGAGCTCTCTGGCTAACTAGGGAACCCACTG
CTTAAGCCTCAATAAAGCTTGCCTTGAGTGCTTCAAGTAGTGTGTGCCCGTCTGTTGTGTGACTCTGGTA
ACTAGAGATCCCTCAGACCCTTTTAGTCAGTGTGGAAAATCTCTAGCAGTAGTAGTTCATGTCATCTTAT
TATTCAGTATTTATAACTTGCAAAGAAATGAATATCAGAGAGTGAGAGGCCCGGGTTAATTAAGGAAAGG
GCTAGATCATTCTTGAAGACGAAAGGGCCTCGTGATACGCCTATTTTTATAGGTTAATGTCATGATAATA
ATGGTTTCTTAGACGTCAGGTGGCACTTTTCGGGGAAATGTGCGCGGAACCCCTATTTGTTTATTTTTCT
AAATACATTCAAATATGTATCCGCTCATGAGACAATAACCCTGATAAATGCTTCAATAATATTGAAAAAG
GAAGAGTATGAGTATTCAACATTTCCGTGTCGCCCTTATTCCCTTTTTTGCGGCATTTTGCCTTCCTGTT
TTTGCTCACCCAGAAACGCTGGTGAAAGTAAAAGATGCTGAAGATCAGTTGGGTGCACGAGTGGGTTACA
TCGAACTGGATCTCAACAGCGGTAAGATCCTTGAGAGTTTTCGCCCCGAAGAACGTTTTCCAATGATGAG
CACTTTTAAAGTTCTGCTATGTGGCGCGGTATTATCCCGTGTTGACGCCGGGCAAGAGCAACTCGGTCGC
CGCATACACTATTCTCAGAATGACTTGGTTGAGTACTCACCAGTCACAGAAAAGCATCTTACGGATGGCA
TGACAGTAAGAGAATTATGCAGTGCTGCCATAACCATGAGTGATAACACTGCGGCCAACTTACTTCTGAC
AACGATCGGAGGACCGAAGGAGCTAACCGCTTTTTTGCACAACATGGGGGATCATGTAACTCGCCTTGAT
CGTTGGGAACCGGAGCTGAATGAAGCCATACCAAACGACGAGCGTGACACCACGATGCCTGTAGCAATGG
CAACAACGTTGCGCAAACTATTAACTGGCGAACTACTTACTCTAGCTTCCCGGCAACAATTAATAGACTG
GATGGAGGCGGATAAAGTTGCAGGACCACTTCTGCGCTCGGCCCTTCCGGCTGGCTGGTTTATTGCTGAT
AAATCTGGAGCCGGTGAGCGTGGGTCTCGCGGTATCATTGCAGCACTGGGGCCAGATGGTAAGCCCTCCC
GTATCGTAGTTATCTACACGACGGGGAGTCAGGCAACTATGGATGAACGAAATAGACAGATCGCTGAGAT
AGGTGCCTCACTGATTAAGCATTGGTAACTGTCAGACCAAGTTTACTCATATATACTTTAGATTGATTTA
AAACTTCATTTTTAATTTAAAAGGATCTAGGTGAAGATCCTTTTTGATAATCTCATGACCAAAATCCCTT
AACGTGAGTTTTCGTTCCACTGAGCGTCAGACCCCGTAGAAAAGATCAAAGGATCTTCTTGAGATCCTTT
TTTTCTGCGCGTAATCTGCTGCTTGCAAACAAAAAAACCACCGCTACCAGCGGTGGTTTGTTTGCCGGAT
CAAGAGCTACCAACTCTTTTTCCGAAGGTAACTGGCTTCAGCAGAGCGCAGATACCAAATACTGTTCTTC
TAGTGTAGCCGTAGTTAGGCCACCACTTCAAGAACTCTGTAGCACCGCCTACATACCTCGCTCTGCTAAT
CCTGTTACCAGTGGCTGCTGCCAGTGGCGATAAGTCGTGTCTTACCGGGTTGGACTCAAGACGATAGTTA
CCGGATAAGGCGCAGCGGTCGGGCTGAACGGGGGGTTCGTGCACACAGCCCAGCTTGGAGCGAACGACCT
ACACCGAACTGAGATACCTACAGCGTGAGCTATGAGAAAGCGCCACGCTTCCCGAAGGGAGAAAGGCGGA
CAGGTATCCGGTAAGCGGCAGGGTCGGAACAGGAGAGCGCACGAGGGAGCTTCCAGGGGGAAACGCCTGG
TATCTTTATAGTCCTGTCGGGTTTCGCCACCTCTGACTTGAGCGTCGATTTTTGTGATGCTCGTCAGGGG
GGCGGAGCCTATGGAAAAACGCCAGCAACGCGGCCTTTTTACGGTTCCTGGCCTTTTGCTGGCCTTTTGC
TCACATGTTCTTTCCTGCGTTATCCCCTGATTCTGTGGATAACCGTATTACCGCCTTTGAGTGAGCTGAT
ACCGCTCGCCGCAGCCGAACGACCGAGCGCAGCGAGTCAGTGAGCGAGGAAGCGGAAGAGCGCCCAATAC
GCAAACCGCCTCTCCCCGCGCGTTGGCCGATTCATTAATGCAGCAAGCTCATGGCTGACTAATTTTTTTT
ATTTATGCAGAGGCCGAGGCCGCCTCGGCCTCTGAGCTATTCCAGAAGTAGTGAGGAGGCTTTTTTGGAG
GCCTAGGCTTTTGCAAAAAGCTCCCCGTGGCACGACAGGTTTCCCGACTGGAAAGCGGGCAGTGAGCGCA
ACGCAATTAATGTGAGTTAGCTCACTCATTAGGCACCCCAGGCTTTACACTTTATGCTTCCGGCTCGTAT
GTTGTGTGGAATTGTGAGCGGATAACAATTTCACACAGGAAACAGCTATGACATGATTACGAATTTCACA
AATAAAGCATTTTTTTCACTGCATTCTAGTTGTGGTTTGTCCAAACTCATCAATGTATCTTATCATGTCT
GGATCAACTGGATAACTCAAGCTAACCAAAATCATCCCAAACTTCCCACCCCATACCCTATTACCACTGC
CAATTACCTGTGGTTTCATTTACTCTAAACCTGTGATTCCTCTGAATTATTTTCATTTTAAAGAAATTGT
ATTTGTTAAATATGTACTACAAACTTAGTAGTTGGAAGGGCTAATTCACTCCCAAAGAAGACAAGATATC
CTTGATCTGTGGATCTACCACACACAAGGCTACTTCCCTGATTAGCAGAACTACACACCAGGGCCAGGGG
TCAGATATCCACTGACCTTTGGATGGTGCTACAAGCTAGTACCAGTTGAGCCAGATAAGGTAGAAGAGGC
CAATAAAGGAGAGAACACCAGCTTGTTACACCCTGTGAGCCTGCATGGGATGGATGACCCGGAGAGAGAA
GTGTTAGAGTGGAGGTTTGACAGCCGCCTAGCATTTCATCACGTGGCCCGAGAGCTGCATCCGGAGTACT
TCAAGAACTGCTGATATCGAGCTTGCTACAAGGGACTTTCCGCTGGGGACTTTCCAGGGAGGCGTGGCCT
GGGCGGGACTGGGGAGTGGCGAGCCCTCAGATCCTGCATATAAGCAGCTGCTTTTTGCCTGTACTGGGTC
TCTCTGGTTAGACCAGATCTGAGCCTGGGAGCTCTCTGGCTAACTAGGGAACCCACTGCTTAAGCCTCAA
TAAAGCTTGCCTTGAGTGCTTCAAGTAGTGTGTGCCCGTCTGTTGTGTGACTCTGGTAACTAGAGATCCC
TCAGACCCTTTTAGTCAGTGTGGAAAATCTCTAGCAGTGGCGCCCGAACAGGGACTTGAAAGCGAAAGGG
AAACCAGAGGAGCTCTCTCGACGCAGGACTCGGCTTGCTGAAGCGCGCACGGCAAGAGGCGAGGGGCGGC
GACTGGTGAGTACGCCAAAAATTTTGACTAGCGGAGGCTAGAAGGAGAGAGATGGGTGCGAGAGCGTCAG
TATTAAGCGGGGGAGAATTAGATCGCGATGGGAAAAAATTCGGTTAAGGCCAGGGGGAAAGAAAAAATAT
AAATTAAAACATATAGTATGGGCAAGCAGGGAGCTAGAACGATTCGCAGTTAATCCTGGCCTGTTAGAAA
CATCAGAAGGCTGTAGACAAATACTGGGACAGCTACAACCATCCCTTCAGACAGGATCAGAAGAACTTAG
ATCATTATATAATACAGTAGCAACCCTCTATTGTGTGCATCAAAGGATAGAGATAAAAGACACCAAGGAA
GCTTTAGACAAGATAGAGGAAGAGCAAAACAAAAGTAAGACCACCGCACAGCAAGCGGCCGGCCGCTGAT
CTTCAGACCTGGAGGAGGAGATATGAGGGACAATTGGAGAAGTGAATTATATAAATATAAAGTAGTAAAA
ATTGAACCATTAGGAGTAGCACCCACCAAGGCAAAGAGAAGAGTGGTGCAGAGAGAAAAAAGAGCAGTGG
GAATAGGAGCTTTGTTCCTTGGGTTCTTGGGAGCAGCAGGAAGCACTATGGGCGCAGCGTCAATGACGCT
GACGGTACAGGCCAGACAATTATTGTCTGGTATAGTGCAGCAGCAGAACAATTTGCTGAGGGCTATTGAG
GCGCAACAGCATCTGTTGCAACTCACAGTCTGGGGCATCAAGCAGCTCCAGGCAAGAATCCTGGCTGTGG
AAAGATACCTAAAGGATCAACAGCTCCTGGGGATTTGGGGTTGCTCTGGAAAACTCATTTGCACCACTGC
TGTGCCTTGGAATGCTAGTTGGAGTAATAAATCTCTGGAACAGATTTGGAATCACACGACCTGGATGGAG
TGGGACAGAGAAATTAACAATTACACAAGCTTAATACACTCCTTAATTGAAGAATCGCAAAACCAGCAAG
AAAAGAATGAACAAGAATTATTGGAATTAGATAAATGGGCAAGTTTGTGGAATTGGTTTAACATAACAAA
TTGGCTGTGGTATATAAAATTATTCATAATGATAGTAGGAGGCTTGGTAGGTTTAAGAATAGTTTTTGCT
GTACTTTCTATAGTGAATAGAGTTAGGCAGGGATATTCACCATTATCGTTTCAGACCCACCTCC
Features (pLannotate 1.2.2; 27 found; start..end, strand, type, name):
    136..253     +  misc_feature   cPPT/CTS: central polypurine tract and central termination sequence of HIV-1
    301..1479    +  promoter       EF-1α promoter: strong constitutive promoter for human elongation factor EF-1α
   1500..1520    +  protein_bind   attB1: mutant version of attB; core recombination site for the Gateway® BP reaction BP Clonase™
   1526..5156    +  CDS            EGFR (fragment) (sequence partly withheld): precursor of human epidermal growth factor receptor
   5160..5184    -  protein_bind   attB2: mutant version of attB; recombination site for the Gateway® BP reaction BP Clonase™
   5237..5278    +  CDS            V5 tag: epitope tag from simian virus 5
   5404..5866    +  misc_feature   IRES: internal ribosome entry site (IRES) of the encephalomyocarditis virus (EMCV)
   5880..6599    +  CDS            EGFP: the original enhanced GFP (Yang et al., 1996) mammalian codon-optimized
   6613..7201    +  misc_feature   WPRE: woodchuck hepatitis virus posttranscriptional regulatory element
   7209..7274    +  CDS            nef (fragment): NEF_HV1Z2 - Experimental evidence at protein level: Swiss-Prot protein existence level 1. Extracellular Nef protein targets CD4(+) T-lymphocytes for apoptosis by interacting with CXCR4 surface receptors. From Human immunodeficiency virus type 1 group M subtype D (isolate Z2/CDC-Z34) (HIV-1).
   7276..7509    +  LTR            3' LTR (ΔU3): self-inactivating 3' long terminal repeat (LTR) from HIV-1
   7714..7818    +  promoter       AmpR promoter: bla
   7819..8679    +  CDS            AmpR: β-lactamase; bla; confers resistance to ampicillin, carbenicillin, and related antibiotics
   8850..9438    +  rep_origin     ori: high-copy-number ColE1/pMB1/pBR322/pUC origin of replication
   9621..9675    +  CDS            lacI (fragment): lac repressor; lacI; The lac repressor binds to the lac operator to inhibit transcription in E. coli. This inhibition can be relieved by adding lactose or isopropyl-β-D-thiogalactopyranoside (IPTG).
   9681..9774    +  rep_origin     SV40 ori (fragment): SV40 origin of replication
   9799..9836    +  CDS            lacI (fragment): lac repressor; lacI; The lac repressor binds to the lac operator to inhibit transcription in E. coli. This inhibition can be relieved by adding lactose or isopropyl-β-D-thiogalactopyranoside (IPTG).
   9849..9870    +  protein_bind   CAP binding site: CAP binding activates transcription in the presence of cAMP. E. coli catabolite activator protein
   9885..9915    +  promoter       lac promoter: promoter for the E. coli lac operon
   9919..9941    +  protein_bind   lac operator (fragment): The lac repressor binds to the lac operator to inhibit transcription in E. coli. This inhibition can be relieved by adding lactose or isopropyl-β-D-thiogalactopyranoside (IPTG). lac repressor encoded by lacI
   9973..10056   +  polyA_signal   SV40 poly(A) signal (fragment): SV40 polyadenylation signal
  10223..10552   +  CDS            nef (fragment): NEF_HV1BR - Experimental evidence at protein level: Swiss-Prot protein existence level 1. Extracellular Nef protein targets CD4(+) T-lymphocytes for apoptosis by interacting with CXCR4 surface receptors (PubMed:14990729). From Human immunodeficiency virus type 1 group M subtype B (isolate BRU/LAI) (HIV-1).
  10600..10857   +  LTR            5' LTR (truncated): truncated 5' long terminal repeat (LTR) from HIV-1
  10904..11029   +  misc_feature   HIV-1 Ψ: packaging signal of human immunodeficiency virus type 1
  11013..11351   +  CDS            HIV-1 gag (fragment): gag protein from human immunodeficiency virus 1; gag
  11526..11759   +  misc_feature   RRE: The Rev response element (RRE) of HIV-1 allows for Rev-dependent mRNA export from the nucleus to the cytoplasm.
  12136..91      +  CDS            Rev (fragment) (across the origin): human immunodeficiency virus 1 (HIV-1) Rev protein; rev; enhances nuclear export of unspliced and incompletely spliced viral mRNAs
