[The description below was written by a language model from this plasmid's Addgene catalogue record and pLannotate feature annotations shown in this document.]
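Description:
pHAGE-EGFR-G588S is an HIV-1-based lentiviral expression plasmid built on the pHAGE backbone, carrying the human epidermal growth factor receptor open reading frame with a G588S substitution. It is maintained in E. coli through a high-copy ColE1/pUC-type origin and selected with ampicillin via the β-lactamase gene. The 12.1 kb sequence also contains small remnants of lac regulatory elements, an SV40 origin fragment and an SV40 poly(A) fragment in the bacterial backbone region.

The transfer cassette is bounded by a truncated 5' LTR and a self-inactivating ΔU3 3' LTR. It includes the Ψ packaging signal with a short gag fragment, the Rev response element for Rev-dependent nuclear export of the genomic RNA, and the cPPT/CTS, which aids nuclear import in transduced cells. Within this frame, the constitutive human EF-1α promoter drives the EGFR coding sequence. The sequence was introduced by Gateway recombination and is therefore flanked by attB1 and attB2 sites. A V5 epitope tag sequence lies downstream of attB2, but the record does not state whether it is translated in frame with EGFR. An EMCV IRES then allows EGFP to be translated from the same transcript, so transduced cells can be identified or sorted by fluorescence. A WPRE ahead of the 3' LTR enhances transcript stability and expression. No mammalian drug-selection marker is annotated.

The construct is intended for producing lentivirus, with packaging functions supplied in trans, to stably express this EGFR variant in mammalian cells. It comes from a collection of constructs made for the systematic functional annotation of somatic cancer mutations.
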