Addgene plasmid #116250: pHAGE-EGFR-G588S
Purpose: Lentiviral expression of EGFR G588S
Depositing lab: Gordon Mills & Kenneth Scott. Depositing organization: Baylor College of Medicine. Publication: Systematic Functional Annotation of Somatic Mutations in Cancer. Ng PK, Li J, Jeong KJ, Shao S, Chen H, Tsang YH, Sengupta S, Wang Z, Bhavana VH, Tran R, Soewito S, Minussi DC, Moreno D, Kong K, Dogruluk T, Lu H, Gao J, Tokheim C, Zhou DC, Johnson AM, Zeng J, Ip CKM, Ju Z, Wester M, Yu S, Li Y, Vellano CP, Schultz N, Karchin R, Ding L, Lu Y, Cheung LWT, Chen K, Shaw KR, Meric-Bernstam F, Scott KL, Yi S, Sahni N, Liang H, Mills GB. Cancer Cell. 2018 Mar 12;33(3):450-462.e10. doi: 10.1016/j.ccell.2018.01.021. PubMed 29533785.
Backbone
  Vector backbone: pHAGE
  Vector type: Lentiviral
Growth in bacteria
  Bacterial resistance: Ampicillin, 100 μg/mL
  Growth temperature: 37°C
  Growth strain: Stbl3
  Copy number: High Copy
Gene/Insert
  Gene/Insert name: EGFR
  Species: H. sapiens (human)
  Mutation: G588S
  Entrez Gene: EGFR (a.k.a. ERBB, ERBB1, ERRP, HER1, NISBD2, NNCIS, PIG61, mENA)
  Cloning method: Gateway Cloning
Terms and licenses: Academic/Nonprofit Terms; Industry Terms: Not Available to Industry
How to cite: pHAGE-EGFR-G588S was a gift from Gordon Mills & Kenneth Scott (Addgene plasmid # 116250 ; http://n2t.net/addgene:116250 ; RRID:Addgene_116250)
