>Addgene plasmid #116250 | pHAGE-EGFR-G588S | depositor partial sequence | sequence record 219124 | insert
ATGCGACCCTCCGGGACGGCCGGGGCAGCGCTCCTGGCGCTGCTGGCTGCGCTCTGCCCGGCGAGTCGGG
CTCTGGAGGAAAAGAAAGTTTGCCAAGGCACGAGTAACAAGCTCACGCAGTTGGGCACTTTTGAAGATCA
TTTTCTCAGCCTCCAGAGGATGTTCAATAACTGTGAGGTGGTCCTTGGGAATTTGGAAATTACCTATGTG
CAGAGGAATTATGATCTTTCCTTCTTAAAGACCATCCAGGAGGTGGCTGGTTATGTCCTCATTGCCCTCA
ACACAGTGGAGCGAATTCCTTTGGAAAACCTGCAGATCATCAGAGGAAATATGTACTACGAAAATTCCTA
TGCCTTAGCAGTCTTATCTAACTATGATGCAAATAAAACCGGACTGAAGGAGCTGCCCATGAGAAATTTA
CAGGAAATCCTGCATGGCGCCGTGCGGTTCAGCAACAACCCTGCCCTGTGCAACGTGGAGAGCATCCAGT
GGCGGGACATAGTCAGCAGTGACTTTCTCAGCAACATGTCGATGGACTTCCAGAACCACCTGGGCAGCTG
CCAAAAGTGTGATCCAAGCTGTCCCAATGGGAGCTGCTGGGGTGCAGGAGAGGAGAACTGCCAGAAACTG
ACCAAAATCATCTGTGCCCAGCAGTGCTCCGGGCGCTGCCGTGGCAAGTCCCCCAGTGACTGCTGCCACA
ACCAGTGTGCTGCAGGCTGCACAGGCCCCCGGGAGAGCGACTGCCTGGTCTGCCGCAAATTCCGAGACGA
AGCCACGTGCAAGGACACCTGCCCCCCACTCATGCTCTACAACCCCACCACGTACCAGATGGATGTGAAC
CCCGAGGGCAAATACAGCTTTGGTGCCACCTGCGTGAAGAAGTGTCCCCGTAATTATGTGGTGACAGATC
ACGGCTCGTGCGTCCGAGCCTGTGGGGCCGACAGCTATGAGATGGAGGAAGACGGCGTCCGCAAGTGTAA
GAAGTGCGAAGGGCCTTGCCGCAAAGTGTGTAACGGAATAGGTATTGGTGAATTTAAAGACTCACTCTCC
ATAAATGCTACGAATATTAAACACTTCAAAAACTGCACCTCCATCAGTGGCGATCTCCACATCCTGCCGG
TGGCATTTAGGGGTGACTCCTTCACACATACTCCTCCTCTGGATCCACAGGAACTGGATATTCTGAAAAC
CGTAAAGGAAATCACAGGGTTTTTGCTGATTCAGGCTTGGCCTGAAAACAGGACGGACCTCCATGCCTTT
GAGAACCTAGAAATCATACGCGGCAGGACCAAGCAACATGGTCAGTTTTCTCTTGCAGTCGTCAGCCTGA
ACATAACATCCTTGGGATTACGCTCCCTCAAGGAGATAAGTGATGGAGATGTGATAATTTCAGGAAACAA
AAATTTGTGCTATGCAAATACAATAAACTGGAAAAAACTGTTTGGGACCTCCGGTCAGAAAACCAAAATT
ATAAGCAACAGAGGTGAAAACAGCTGCAAGGCCACAGGCCAGGTCTGCCATGCCTTGTGCTCCCCCGAGG
GCTGCTGGGGCCCGGAGCCCAGGGACTGCGTCTCTTGCCGGAATGTCAGCCGAGGCAGGGAATGCGTGGA
CAAGTGCAACCTTCTGGAGGGTGAGCCAAGGGAGTTTGTGGAGAACTCTGAGTGCATACAGTGCCACCCA
GAGTGCCTGCCTCAGGCCATGAACATCACCTGCACAGGACGGGGACCAGACAACTGTATCCAGTGTGCCC
ACTACATTGACAGCCCCCACTGCGTCAAGACCTGCCCGGCAGGAGTCATGGGAGAAAACAACACCCTGGT
CTGGAAGTACGCAGACGCCGGCCATGTGTGCCACCTGTGCCATCCAAACTGCACCTACGGATGCACTGGG
CCAGGTCTTGAAGGCTGTCCAACGAATGGGCCTAAGATCCCGTCCATCGCCACTGGGATGGTGGGGGCCC
TCCTCTTGCTGCTGGTGGTGGCCCTGGGGATCGGCCTCTTCATGCGAAGGCGCCACATCGTTCGGAAGCG
CACGCTGCGGAGGCTGCTGCAGGAGAGGGAGCTTGTGGAGCCTCTTACACCCAGT
[981 nt withheld, positions 2086-3066]
TTCTTCAGCAGCCCCTCCACGTCACGGACTCCCCTCCTGAGCTCTCTGAGTGCAACCAGCAACAATTCCA
CCGTGGCTTGCATTGATAGAAATGGGCTGCAAAGCTGTCCCATCAAGGAAGACAGCTTCTTGCAGCGATA
CAGCTCAGACCCCACAGGCGCCTTGACTGAGGACAGCATAGACGACACCTTCCTCCCAGTGCCTGAATAC
ATAAACCAGTCCGTTCCCAAAAGGCCCGCTGGCTCTGTGCAGAATCCTGTCTATCACAATCAGCCTCTGA
ACCCCGCGCCCAGCAGAGACCCACACTACCAGGACCCCCACAGCACTGCAGTGGGCAACCCCGAGTATCT
CAACACTGTCCAGCCCACCTGTGTCAACAGCACATTCGACAGCCCTGCCCACTGGGCCCAGAAAGGCAGC
CACCAAATTAGCCTGGACAACCCTGACTACCAGCAGGACTTCTTTCCCAAGGAAGCCAAGCCAAATGGCA
TCTTTAAGGGCTCCACAGCTGAAAATGCAGAATACCTAAGGGTCGCGCCACAAAGCAGTGAATTTATTGG
AGCATGA
